>Addgene plasmid #207398 | KW54_HART_ODC1 | addgene full sequence | sequence record 408591 | Addgene NGS Result
TTGAGATCCTTTTTTTCTGCGCGTAATCTGCTGCTTGCAAACAAAAAAACCACCGCTACCAGCGGTGGTT
TGTTTGCCGGATCAAGAGCTACCAACTCTTTTTCCGAAGGTAACTGGCTTCAGCAGAGCGCAGATACCAA
ATACTGTTCTTCTAGTGTAGCCGTAGTTAGGCCACCACTTCAAGAACTCTGTAGCACCGCCTACATACCT
CGCTCTGCTAATCCTGTTACCAGTGGCTGCTGCCAGTGGCGATAAGTCGTGTCTTACCGGGTTGGACTCA
AGACGATAGTTACCGGATAAGGCGCAGCGGTCGGGCTGAACGGGGGGTTCGTGCACACAGCCCAGCTTGG
AGCGAACGACCTACACCGAACTGAGATACCTACAGCGTGAGCTATGAGAAAGCGCCACGCTTCCCGAAGG
GAGAAAGGCGGACAGGTATCCGGTAAGCGGCAGGGTCGGAACAGGAGAGCGCACGAGGGAGCTTCCAGGG
GGAAACGCCTGGTATCTTTATAGTCCTGTCGGGTTTCGCCACCTCTGACTTGAGCGTCGATTTTTGTGAT
GCTCGTCAGGGGGGCGGAGCCTATGGAAAAACGCCAGCAACGCGGCCTTTTTACGGTTCCTGGCCTTTTG
CTGGCCTTTTGCTCACATGTTCTTTCCTGCGTTATCCCCTGATTCTGTGGATAACCGTATTACCGCCTTT
GAGTGAGCTGATACCGCTCGCCGCAGCCGAACGACCGAGCGCAGCGAGTCAGTGAGCGAGGAAGCGGAAG
AGCGCCCAATACGCAAACCGCCTCTCCCCGCGCGTTGGCCGATTCATTAATGCAGCTGGCACGACAGGTT
TCCCGACTGGAAAGCGGGCAGTGAGCGCAACGCAATTAATGTGAGTTAGCTCACTCATTAGGCACCCCAG
GCTTTACACTTTATGCTTCCGGCTCGTATGTTGTGTGGAATTGTGAGCGGATAACAATTTCACACAGGAA
ACAGCTATGACCATGATTACGCCAAGCGCGCAATTAACCCTCACTAAAGGGAACAAAAGCTGGAGCTGCA
AGCTTGGCCATTGCATACGTTGTATCCATATCATAATATGTACATTTATATTGGCTCATGTCCAACATTA
CCGCCATGTTGACATTGATTATTGACTAGTTATTAATAGTAATCAATTACGGGGTCATTAGTTCATAGCC
CATATATGGAGTTCCGCGTTACATAACTTACGGTAAATGGCCCGCCTGGCTGACCGCCCAACGACCCCCG
CCCATTGACGTCAATAATGACGTATGTTCCCATAGTAACGCCAATAGGGACTTTCCATTGACGTCAATGG
GTGGAGTATTTACGGTAAACTGCCCACTTGGCAGTACATCAAGTGTATCATATGCCAAGTACGCCCCCTA
TTGACGTCAATGACGGTAAATGGCCCGCCTGGCATTATGCCCAGTACATGACCTTATGGGACTTTCCTAC
TTGGCAGTACATCTACGTATTAGTCATCGCTATTACCATGGTGATGCGGTTTTGGCAGTACATCAATGGG
CGTGGATAGCGGTTTGACTCACGGGGATTTCCAAGTCTCCACCCCATTGACGTCAATGGGAGTTTGTTTT
GGCACCAAAATCAACGGGACTTTCCAAAATGTCGTAACAACTCCGCCCCATTGACGCAAATGGGCGGTAG
GCGTGTACGGTGGGAGGTCTATATAAGCAGAGCTCGTTTAGTGAACCGGGGTCTCTCTGGTTAGACCAGA
TCTGAGCCTGGGAGCTCTCTGGCTAACTAGGGAACCCACTGCTTAAGCCTCAATAAAGCTTGCCTTGAGT
GCTTCAAGTAGTGTGTGCCCGTCTGTTGTGTGACTCTGGTAACTAGAGATCCCTCAGACCCTTTTAGTCA
GTGTGGAAAATCTCTAGCAGTGGCGCCCGAACAGGGACTTGAAAGCGAAAGGGAAACCAGAGGAGCTCTC
TCGACGCAGGACTCGGCTTGCTGAAGCGCGCACGGCAAGAGGCGAGGGGCGGCGACTGGTGAGTACGCCA
AAAATTTTGACTAGCGGAGGCTAGAAGGAGAGAGATGGGTGCGAGAGCGTCAGTATTAAGCGGGGGAGAA
TTAGATCGCGATGGGAAAAAATTCGGTTAAGGCCAGGGGGAAAGAAAAAATATAAATTAAAACATATAGT
ATGGGCAAGCAGGGAGCTAGAACGATTCGCAGTTAATCCTGGCCTGTTAGAAACATCAGAAGGCTGTAGA
CAAATACTGGGACAGCTACAACCATCCCTTCAGACAGGATCAGAAGAACTTAGATCATTATATAATACAG
TAGCAACCCTCTATTGTGTGCATCAAAGGATAGAGATAAAAGACACCAAGGAAGCTTTAGACAAGATAGA
GGAAGAGCAAAACAAAAGTAAGACCACCGCACAGCAAGCGGCCGCTGATCTTCAGACCTGGAGGAGGAGA
TATGAGGGACAATTGGAGAAGTGAATTATATAAATATAAAGTAGTAAAAATTGAACCATTAGGAGTAGCA
CCCACCAAGGCAAAGAGAAGAGTGGTGCAGAGAGAAAAAAGAGCAGTGGGAATAGGAGCTTTGTTCCTTG
GGTTCTTGGGAGCAGCAGGAAGCACTATGGGCGCAGCGTCAATGACGCTGACGGTACAGGCCAGACAATT
ATTGTCTGGTATAGTGCAGCAGCAGAACAATTTGCTGAGGGCTATTGAGGCGCAACAGCATCTGTTGCAA
CTCACAGTCTGGGGCATCAAGCAGCTCCAGGCAAGAATCCTGGCTGTGGAAAGATACCTAAAGGATCAAC
AGCTCCTGGGGATTTGGGGTTGCTCTGGAAAACTCATTTGCACCACTGCTGTGCCTTGGAATGCTAGTTG
GAGTAATAAATCTCTGGAACAGATTTGGAATCACACGACCTGGATGGAGTGGGACAGAGAAATTAACAAT
TACACAAGCTTAATACACTCCTTAATTGAAGAATCGCAAAACCAGCAAGAAAAGAATGAACAAGAATTAT
TGGAATTAGATAAATGGGCAAGTTTGTGGAATTGGTTTAACATAACAAATTGGCTGTGGTATATAAAATT
ATTCATAATGATAGTAGGAGGCTTGGTAGGTTTAAGAATAGTTTTTGCTGTACTTTCTATAGTGAATAGA
GTTAGGCAGGGATATTCACCATTATCGTTTCAGACCCACCTCCCAACCCCGAGGGGACCCGACAGGCCCG
AAGGAATAGAAGAAGAAGGTGGAGAGAGAGACAGAGACAGATCCATTCGATTAGTGAACGGATCTCGACG
GTATCGGTTAACTTTTAAAAGAAAAGGGGGGATTGGGGGGTACAGTGCAGGGGAAAGAATAGTAGACATA
ATAGCAACAGACATACAAACTAAAGAATTACAAAAACAAATTACAAAAATTCAAAATTTTATCGATCACG
AGACTAGCCTCGAGAGATCTGATCATAATCAGCCATACCACATTTGTAGAGGTTTTACTTGCTTTAAAAA
ACCTCCCACACCTCCCCCTGAACCTGAAACATAAAATGAATGCAATTGTTGTTGTTAACTTGTTTATTGC
AGCTTATAATGGTTACAAATAAGGCAATAGCATCACAAATTTCACAAATAAGGCATTTTTTTCACTGCAT
TCTAGTTTTGGTTTGTCCAAACTCATCAATGTATCTTATCATGTCTGGATCTCAAATCCCTCGGAAGCTG
CGCCTGTCTTAGGTTGGAGTGATACATTTTTATCACTTTTACCCGTCTTTGGATTAGGCAGTAGCTCTGA
CGGCCCTCCTGTCTTAGGTTAGTGAAAAATGTCACTCTCTTACCCGTCATTGGCTGTCCAGCTTAGCTCG
CAGGGGAGGTGGTCTGGATCCACCGGTCCGGTTTAATTAACGTAGCACGCGTTTAGTCATCTAGCTAGCA
GTGTACAGCTCGTCCATGCCGAGAGTGATCCCGGCGGCGGTCACGAACTCCAGCAGGACCATGTGATCGC
GCTTCTCGTTGGGGTCTTTGCTCAGGGCGGACTGGGTGCTCAGGTAGTGGTTGTCGGGCAGCAGCACGGG
GCCGTCGCCGATGGGGGTGTTCTGCTGGTAGTGGTCGGCGAGCTGCACGCTGCCGTCCTCGATGTTGTGG
CGGATCTTGAAGTTCACCTTGATGCCGTTCTTCTGCTTGTCGGCCATGATATAGACGTTGTGGCTGTTGT
AGTTGTACTCCAGCTTGTGCCCCAGGATGTTGCCGTCCTCCTTGAAGTCGATGCCCTTCAGCTCGATGCG
GTTCACCAGGGTGTCGCCCTCGAACTTCACCTCGGCGCGGGTCTTGTAGTTGCCGTCGTCCTTGAAGAAG
ATGGTGCGCTCCTGGACGTAGCCTTCGGGCATGGCGGACTTGAAGAAGTCGTGCTGCTTCATGTGGTCGG
GGTAGCGGCTGAAGCACTGCACGCCGTAGGTCAGGGTGGTCACGAGGGTGGGCCAGGGCACGGGCAGCTT
GCCGGTGGTGCAGATGAACTTCAGGGTCAGCTTGCCGTAGGTGGAATCGCCCTCGCCCTCGCCGGACACG
CTGAACTTGTGGCCGTTTACGTCGCCGTCCAGCTCGACCAGGATGGGCACCACCCCGGTGAACAGCTCCT
CGCCCTTGCTCACCATGGTGGCTAGCGGTTCACTAAACGAGCTCTGCTTATATAGGCCTCCCACCGTACA
CGCCTACCCTCGAGAAGCTTGATATCGAATTCCACGGGGTTGGGGTTGCGCCTTTTCCAAGGCAGCCCTG
GGTTTGCGCAGGGACGCGGCTGCTCTGGGCGTGGTTCCGGGAAACGCAGCGGCGCCGACCCTGGGTCTCG
CACATTCTTCACGTCCGTTCGCAGCGTCACCCGGATCTTCGCCGCTACCCTTGTGGGCCCCCCGGCGACG
CTTCCTGCTCCGCCCCTAAGTCGGGAAGGTTCCTTGCGGTTCGCGGCGTGCCGGACGTGACAAACGGAAG
CCGCACGTCTCACTAGTACCCTCGCAGACGGACAGCGCCAGGGAGCAATGGCAGCGCGCCGACCGCGATG
GGCTGTGGCCAATAGCGGCTGCTCAGCAGGGCGCGCCGAGAGCAGCGGCCGGGAAGGGGCGGTGCGGGAG
GCGGGGTGTGGGGCGGTAGTGTGGGCCCTGTTCCTGCCCGCGCGACGTCGGCCCGCCGGCGCCCCACCAG
CTCCTCGCGGGCCCGGGTTGGCCACCGCCGGGCCCCCGCCCCTCCCCCGGCGGTGTCCCGGCCGGAACCG
ATCGTGGCTGGTTTGAGCTGGTGCGTCTCCATGGCGACCCGCCGGTGATATAAGTAGGGAGCGGCGTGCC
GTGGGGCTTTGTCAGTCCCTCCTGTAGCCGCCGCCGCCGCCGCCCGCCGCCCCTCTGCCAGCAGCTCCGG
CGCCACCTCGGGCCGGCGTCTCCGGCGGGCGGGAGCCAGGCGCTGACGGGCGCGGCGGGGGCGGCCGAGC
GCTCCTGCGGCTGCGACTCAGGCTCCGGCGTCTGCGCTTCCCCATGGGGCTGGCCTGCGGCGCCTGGGCG
CTCTGAGATTGTCACTGCTGTTCCAAGGGCACACGCAGAGGGATTTGGAATTCCTGGAGAGTTGCCTTTG
TGAGAAGCTGGAAATATTTCTTTCAATTCCATCTCTTAGTTTTCCATAGGAACATCAAGAAATCATGGTT
TCAAAAGGTGAAGAAGATAACATGGCCATCATCAAGGAGTTCATGCGCTTCAAGGTGCACATGGAGGGCT
CCGTGAACGGCCACGAGTTCGAGATCGAGGGCGAGGGCGAGGGCCGCCCCTACGAGGGCACCCAGACCGC
CAAGCTGAAGGTGACCAAGGGTGGCCCCCTGCCCTTCGCCTGGGACATCCTGTCCCCTCAGTTCATGTAC
GGCTCCAAGGCCTACGTGAAGCACCCCGCCGACATCCCCGACTACTTGAAGCTGTCCTTCCCCGAGGGCT
TCAAGTGGGAGCGCGTGATGAACTTCGAGGACGGCGGCGTGGTGACCGTGACCCAGGACTCCTCCCTGCA
GGACGGCGAGTTCATCTACAAGGTGAAGCTGCGCGGCACCAACTTCCCCTCCGACGGCCCCGTAATGCAG
AAGAAGACCATGGGCTGGGAGGCCTCCTCCGAGAGAATGTACCCCGAGGACGGCGCCCTGAAGGGCGAGA
TCAAGCAGAGGCTGAAGCTGAAGGACGGCGGCCACTACGACGCTGAGGTCAAGACCACCTACAAGGCCAA
GAAGCCCGTGCAGCTGCCCGGCGCCTACAACGTCAACATCAAGTTGGACATCACCTCCCACAACGAGGAC
TACACCATCGTGGAACAGTACGAACGCGCCGAGGGCCGCCACTCCACCGGCGGCATGGACGAGCTGTACA
AGAAGCTTAGCCATGGCTTCCCGCCGGAGGTGGAGGAGCAGGATGATGGCGCGCTGCCCATGTCTTGTGC
CCAGGAGAGCGGGATGGACCGTCACCCTGCAGCCTGTGCTTCTGCTAGGATCAATGTGTAGAGTCGAGTC
TAGAGTCGACAATCAACCTCTGGATTACAAAATTTGTAAAAGATTGACTGGTATTCTTAACTATGTTGCT
CCTTTTACGCTATGTGGATACGCTGCTTTAATGCCTTTGTATCATGCTATTGCTTCCCGTATGGCTTTCA
TTTTCTCCTCCTTGTATAAATCCTGGTTGCTGTCTCTTTATGAGGAGTTGTGGCCCGTTGTCAGGCAACG
TGGCGTGGTGTGCACTGTGTTTGCTGACGCAACCCCCACTGGTTGGGGCATTGCCACCACCTGTCAGCTC
CTTTCCGGGACTTTCGCTTTCCCCCTCCCTATTGCCACGGCGGAACTCATCGCCGCCTGCCTTGCCCGCT
GCTGGACAGGGGCTCGGCTGTTGGGCACTGACAATTCCGTGGTGTTGTCGGGGAAGCTGACGTCCTTTCC
ATGGCTGCTCGCCTGTGTTGCCACCTGGATTCTGCGCGGGACGTCCTTCTGCTACGTCCCTTCGGCCCTC
AATCCAGCGGACCTTCCTTCCCGCGGCCTGCTGCCGGCTCTGCGGCCTCTTCCGCGTCTTCGCCTTCGCC
CTCAGACGAGTCGGATCTCCCTTTGGGCCGCCTCCCCGCCTGGAATTCGAGCTCGGTACCTTTAAGACCA
ATGACTTACAAGGCAGCTGTAGATCTTAGCCACTTTTTAAAAGAAAAGGGGGGACTGGAAGGGCTAATTC
ACTCCCAACGAAGACAAGATCTGCTTTTTGCTTGTACTGGGTCTCTCTGGTTAGACCAGATCTGAGCCTG
GGAGCTCTCTGGCTAACTAGGGAACCCACTGCTTAAGCCTCAATAAAGCTTGCCTTGAGTGCTTCAAGTA
GTGTGTGCCCGTCTGTTGTGTGACTCTGGTAACTAGAGATCCCTCAGACCCTTTTAGTCAGTGTGGAAAA
TCTCTAGCAGTAGTAGTTCATGTCATCTTATTATTCAGTATTTATAACTTGCAAAGAAATGAATATCAGA
GAGTGAGAGGAACTTGTTTATTGCAGCTTATAATGGTTACAAATAAAGCAATAGCATCACAAATTTCACA
AATAAAGCATTTTTTTCACTGCATTCTAGTTGTGGTTTGTCCAAACTCATCAATGTATCTTATCATGTCT
GGCTCTAGCTATCCCGCCCCTAACTCCGCCCATCCCGCCCCTAACTCCGCCCAGTTCCGCCCATTCTCCG
CCCCATGGCTGACTAATTTTTTTTATTTATGCAGAGGCCGAGGCCGCCTCGGCCTCTGAGCTATTCCAGA
AGTAGTGAGGAGGCTTTTTTGGAGGCCTAGGGACGTACCCAATTCGCCCTATAGTGAGTCGTATTACGCG
CGCTCACTGGCCGTCGTTTTACAACGTCGTGACTGGGAAAACCCTGGCGTTACCCAACTTAATCGCCTTG
CAGCACATCCCCCTTTCGCCAGCTGGCGTAATAGCGAAGAGGCCCGCACCGATCGCCCTTCCCAACAGTT
GCGCAGCCTGAATGGCGAATGGG
[124 nt withheld, positions 8004-8127]
C
[91 nt withheld, positions 8129-8219]
A
[49 nt withheld, positions 8221-8269]
CCTTTGACGTTGGAGTCCACGTTCTTT
[37 nt withheld, positions 8297-8333]
ACCCTATCTCGGTCTATTCTTTTGATTTATAAGGGATTTTGCCGATTTCGGCCTATTGGTTAAAAAATGA
GCTGATTTAACAAAAATTTAACGCGAATTTTAACAAAATATTAACGCTTACAATTTAGGTGGCACTTTTC
GGGGAAATGTGCGCGGAACCCCTATTTGTTTATTTTTCTAAATACATTCAAATATGTATCCGCTCATGAG
ACAATAACCCTGATAAATGCTTCAATAATATTGAAAAAGGAAGAGTATGAGTATTCAACATTTCCGTGTC
GCCCTTATTCCCTTTTTTGCGGCATTTTGCCTTCCTGTTTTTGCTCACCCAGAAACGCTGGTGAAAGTAA
AAGATGCTGAAGATCAGTTGGGTGCACGAGTGGGTTACATCGAACTGGATCTCAACAGCGGTAAGATCCT
TGAGAGTTTTCGCCCCGAAGAACGTTTTCCAATGATGAGCACTTTTAAAGTTCTGCTATGTGGCGCGGTA
TTATCCCGTATTGACGCCGGGCAAGAGCAACTCGGTCGCCGCATACACTATTCTCAGAATGACTTGGTTG
AGTACTCACCAGTCACAGAAAAGCATCTTACGGATGGCATGACAGTAAGAGAATTATGCAGTGCTGCCAT
AACCATGAGTGATAACACTGCGGCCAACTTACTTCTGACAACGATCGGAGGACCGAAGGAGCTAACCGCT
TTTTTGCACAACATGGGGGATCATGTAACTCGCCTTGATCGTTGGGAACCGGAGCTGAATGAAGCCATAC
CAAACGACGAGCGTGACACCACGATGCCTGTAGCAATGGCAACAACGTTGCGCAAACTATTAACTGGCGA
ACTACTTACTCTAGCTTCCCGGCAACAATTAATAGACTGGATGGAGGCGGATAAAGTTGCAGGACCACTT
CTGCGCTCGGCCCTTCCGGCTGGCTGGTTTATTGCTGATAAATCTGGAGCCGGTGAGCGTGGGTCTCGCG
GTATCATTGCAGCACTGGGGCCAGATGGTAAGCCCTCCCGTATCGTAGTTATCTACACGACGGGGAGTCA
GGCAACTATGGATGAACGAAATAGACAGATCGCTGAGATAGGTGCCTCACTGATTAAGCATTGGTAACTG
TCAGACCAAGTTTACTCATATATACTTTAGATTGATTTAAAACTTCATTTTTAATTTAAAAGGATCTAGG
TGAAGATCCTTTTTGATAATCTCATGACCAAAATCCCTTAACGTGAGTTTTCGTTCCACTGAGCGTCAGA
CCCCGTAGAAAAGATCAAAGGATCTTC
Features (pLannotate 1.2.2; 34 found; start..end, strand, type, name):
      1..589     +  rep_origin     ori: high-copy-number ColE1/pMB1/pBR322/pUC origin of replication
    772..864     +  CDS            lacI (fragment): lac repressor; lacI; The lac repressor binds to the lac operator to inhibit transcription in E. coli. This inhibition can be relieved by adding lactose or isopropyl-β-D-thiogalactopyranoside (IPTG).
    877..898     +  protein_bind   CAP binding site: CAP binding activates transcription in the presence of cAMP. E. coli catabolite activator protein
    913..943     +  promoter       lac promoter: promoter for the E. coli lac operon
    951..967     +  protein_bind   lac operator: The lac repressor binds to the lac operator to inhibit transcription in E. coli. This inhibition can be relieved by adding lactose or isopropyl-β-D-thiogalactopyranoside (IPTG). lac repressor encoded by lacI
   1012..1030    +  promoter       T3 promoter: promoter for bacteriophage T3 RNA polymerase
   1131..1510    +  enhancer       CMV enhancer: human cytomegalovirus immediate early enhancer
   1511..1714    +  promoter       CMV promoter: human cytomegalovirus (CMV) immediate early promoter
   1729..1909    +  LTR            5' LTR (truncated): truncated 5' long terminal repeat (LTR) from HIV-1
   1956..2081    +  misc_feature   HIV-1 Ψ: packaging signal of human immunodeficiency virus type 1
   2065..2428    +  CDS            HIV-1 gag (fragment): gag protein from human immunodeficiency virus 1; gag
   2574..2807    +  misc_feature   RRE: The Rev response element (RRE) of HIV-1 allows for Rev-dependent mRNA export from the nucleus to the cytoplasm.
   3184..3284    +  CDS            Rev (fragment): human immunodeficiency virus 1 (HIV-1) Rev protein; rev; enhances nuclear export of unspliced and incompletely spliced viral mRNAs
   3303..3420    +  misc_feature   cPPT/CTS: central polypurine tract and central termination sequence of HIV-1
   3450..3534    +  CDS            large T antigen (fragment): large T antigen from SV40 (simian virus 40)
   3557..3691    +  polyA_signal   SV40 poly(A) signal: SV40 polyadenylation signal
   3922..4636    -  CDS            EGFP (fragment): the original enhanced GFP (Yang et al., 1996) mammalian codon-optimized
   4660..4698    -  promoter       minimal CMV promoter: human cytomegalovirus (CMV) immediate early promoter
   4700..4723    -  misc_feature   MCS (fragment): pBluescript multiple cloning site
   4726..5154    +  promoter       hPGK promoter (fragment): human phosphoglycerate kinase 1 promoter
   5347..5364    -  promoter       chicken β-actin promoter (fragment): contains a 21-bp deletion relative to the standard chicken β-actin promoter
   5537..5663    +  ncRNA          ODC IRES (fragment): Accession: RF02535 - ODC internal ribosome entry site (IRES)
   5665..6372    +  CDS            mCherry: mCherry is a basic (constitutively fluorescent) red fluorescent protein published in 2004, derived from Discosoma sp.. It is reported to be a very rapidly-maturing monomer with low acid sensitivity.
   6351..6501    +  CDS            d4EGFP (fragment): EGFP destabilized by a mutated version of residues 422-461 of mouse ornithine decarboxylase, giving an in vivo half-life of ~4 hours mammalian codon-optimized
   6521..7109    +  misc_feature   WPRE: woodchuck hepatitis virus posttranscriptional regulatory element
   7126..7194    +  CDS            nef (fragment): NEF_HV1Z2 - Experimental evidence at protein level: Swiss-Prot protein existence level 1. Extracellular Nef protein targets CD4(+) T-lymphocytes for apoptosis by interacting with CXCR4 surface receptors. From Human immunodeficiency virus type 1 group M subtype D (isolate Z2/CDC-Z34) (HIV-1).
   7196..7429    +  LTR            3' LTR (ΔU3): self-inactivating 3' long terminal repeat (LTR) from HIV-1
   7501..7622    +  polyA_signal   SV40 poly(A) signal: SV40 polyadenylation signal
   7662..7797    +  rep_origin     SV40 ori: SV40 origin of replication
   7818..7836    -  promoter       T7 promoter: promoter for bacteriophage T7 RNA polymerase
   7844..7999    +  CDS            lacZα (fragment): LacZα fragment of β-galactosidase; lacZ fragment
   8004..8432    +  rep_origin     f1 ori (sequence partly withheld): f1 bacteriophage origin of replication; arrow indicates direction of (+) strand synthesis
   8485..8589    +  promoter       AmpR promoter: bla
   8590..9450    +  CDS            AmpR: β-lactamase; bla; confers resistance to ampicillin, carbenicillin, and related antibiotics
