[The description below was written by a language model from this plasmid's Addgene catalogue record and pLannotate feature annotations shown in this document.]
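Description:
KW54_HART_ODC1 is a third-generation-style, self-inactivating HIV-1 lentiviral transfer plasmid built on the bidirectional lentiviral vector BdLV and used for mammalian expression of a two-colour translation reporter. In bacteria it is maintained through a high-copy ColE1/pUC-type origin and selected with ampicillin (AmpR/β-lactamase). An f1 origin, an SV40 origin and remnants of a pBluescript-type backbone (lac promoter/operator, lacZα fragment, T3 and T7 promoters) are also annotated. The viral portion comprises a CMV enhancer/promoter driving a truncated 5' LTR, the Ψ packaging signal with a gag fragment, the RRE for Rev-dependent export, cPPT/CTS, a WPRE and a ΔU3 3' LTR, so the genomic RNA can be packaged when helper functions are supplied in trans. The integrated provirus lacks LTR promoter activity. The catalogue lists puromycin as a selectable marker, but no puromycin resistance gene appears in the feature table.

The payload is the HART reporter (helicase activity reporter for translation), designed to read out DDX3X-dependent translation. A constitutive bidirectional promoter, made of a minimal CMV promoter fused back-to-back to the human PGK promoter, drives two divergent transcripts. In the antisense direction, EGFP is expressed behind a control 5'UTR and terminated by an SV40 poly(A) signal. In the sense direction, mCherry is placed behind the ODC1 5'UTR (detected by the annotation software as an ODC IRES fragment). The mCherry coding sequence is followed by a match to the ornithine decarboxylase-derived degradation region of destabilized EGFP, suggesting a destabilized mCherry, though the record does not say so. Because both reporters come from one shared promoter unit, the mCherry-to-EGFP ratio should normalize for transcription and copy number, isolating ODC1 5'UTR-dependent translational effects.
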