Addgene plasmid #207398: KW54_HART_ODC1
Purpose: Lentiviral plasmid containing DDX3X reporter HART for ODC1 5UTR
Depositing lab: Stephen Floor. Depositing organization: University of California, San Francisco (UCSF). Publication: A novel reporter for helicase activity in translation uncovers DDX3X interactions. Wilkins KC, Schroeder T, Gu S, Revalde JL, Floor SN. RNA. 2024 Jul 16;30(8):1041-1057. doi: 10.1261/rna.079837.123. PubMed 38697667.
Backbone
  Vector backbone: BdLV
  Backbone manufacturer: Luigi Naldini , PMID 15619618
  Modifications to backbone: The constitutive bidirectional promoter in bidirectional lentiviral vector (BdLV) was used to express eGFP under direction of a control 5'UTR and mCherry under control of the ODC1 5'UTR.
  Vector type: Mammalian Expression, Lentiviral
  Selectable markers: Puromycin
Growth in bacteria
  Bacterial resistance: Ampicillin, 100 μg/mL
  Growth temperature: 37°C
  Growth strain: NEB Stable
  Copy number: Unknown
Gene/Insert
  Gene/Insert name: eGFP
  Species: Synthetic
  Insert size (bp): 726
  GenBank ID: 8382257
Resource information
  A portion of this plasmid was derived from a plasmid made by: Backbone is from PMID 15619618
Terms and licenses: Academic/Nonprofit Terms; Industry Terms: Not Available to Industry
Depositor comments: Please visit https://doi.org/10.1101/2023.09.14.557805 for bioRxiv preprint.
How to cite: KW54_HART_ODC1 was a gift from Stephen Floor (Addgene plasmid # 207398 ; http://n2t.net/addgene:207398 ; RRID:Addgene_207398)
